>Addgene plasmid #176204 | CAG.MCAK-mCherry-eDHFR | addgene full sequence | sequence record 348686 | Addgene NGS Result
AAGCTTAATAAACACGGAAGGAGACAATACCGGAAGGAACCCGCGCTATGACGGCAATAAAAAGACAGAA
TAAAACGCACGGGTGTTGGGTCGTTTGTTCATAAACGCGGGGTTCGGTCCCAGGGCTGGCACTCTGTCGA
TACCCCACCGAGACCCCATTGGGGCCAATACGCCCGCGTTTCTTCCTTTTCCCCACCCCACCCCCCAAGT
TCGGGTGAAGGCCCAGGGCTCGCAGCCAACGTCGGGGCGGCAGGCCCTGCCATAGCCACTGGCCCCGTGG
GTTAGGGACGGGGTCCCCCATTCGAGAATAAATAACTTCGTATAAAGTATCCTATACGAAGTTATCACCA
TGACCGAGTACAAGCCCACGGTGCGCCTCGCCACCCGCGACGACGTCCCCCGGGCCGTACGCACCCTCGC
CGCCGCGTTCGCCGACTACCCCGCCACGCGCCACACCGTCGACCCGGACCGCCACATCGAGCGGGTCACC
GAGCTGCAAGAACTCTTCCTCACGCGCGTCGGGCTCGACATCGGCAAGGTGTGGGTCGCGGACGACGGCG
CCGCGGTGGCGGTCTGGACCACGCCGGAGAGCGTCGAAGCGGGGGCGGTGTTCGCCGAGATCGGCCCGCG
CATGGCCGAGTTGAGCGGTTCCCGGCTGGCCGCGCAGCAACAGATGGAAGGCCTCCTGGCGCCGCACCGG
CCCAAGGAGCCCGCGTGGTTCCTGGCCACCGTCGGCGTCTCGCCCGACCACCAGGGCAAGGGTCTGGGCA
GCGCCGTCGTGCTCCCCGGAGTGGAGGCGGCCGAGCGCGCCGGGGTGCCCGCCTTCCTGGAGACCTCCGC
GCCCCGCAACCTCCCCTTCTACGAGCGGCTCGGCTTCACCGTCACCGCCGACGTCGAGGTGCCCGAAGGA
CCGCGCACCTGGTGCATGACCCGCAAGCCCGGTGCCTGACGCCCGCCCCACGACCCGCAGCGCCCGACCG
AAAGGAGCGCACGACCCCATGGCTCCGACCGAAGCCACCCGGGGCGGCCCCGCCGACCCCGCACCCGCCC
CCGAGGCCCACCGACTCTAGAGCTCGCTGATCAGCCTCGACTGTGCCTTCTAGTTGCCAGCCATCTGTTG
TTTGCCCCTCCCCCGTGCCTTCCTTGACCCTGGAAGGTGCCACTCCCACTGTCCTTTCCTAATAAAATGA
GGAAATTGCATCGCATTGTCTGAGTAGGTGTCATTCTATTCTGGGGGGTGGGGTGGGGCAGGACAGCAAG
GGGGAGGATTGGGAAGACAATAGCACTAGTTATTAATAGTAATCAATTACGGGGTCATTAGTTCATAGCC
CATATATGGAGTTCCGCGTTACATAACTTACGGTAAATGGCCCGCCTGGCTGACCGCCCAACGACCCCCG
CCCATTGACGTCAATAATGACGTATGTTCCCATAGTAACGCCAATAGGGACTTTCCATTGACGTCAATGG
GTGGAGTATTTACGGTAAACTGCCCACTTGGCAGTACATCAAGTGTATCATATGCCAAGTACGCCCCCTA
TTGACGTCAATGACGGTAAATGGCCCGCCTGGCATTATGCCCAGTACATGACCTTATGGGACTTTCCTAC
TTGGCAGTACATCTACGTATTAGTCATCGCTATTACCATGGTCGAGGTGAGCCCCACGTTCTGCTTCACT
CTCCCCATCTCCCCCCCCTCCCCACCCCCAATTTTGTATTTATTTATTTTTTAATTATTTTGTGCAGCGA
TGGGGGCGGGGGGGGGGGGGGGGCGCGCGCCAGGSGGGGSGGGGSGGGGSGRGGGGSGGGGSGGGGSGAG
GCGGAGAGGTGCGGCGGCAGCCAATCAGAGCGGCGCGCTCCGAAAGTTTCCTTTTATGGCGAGGCGGCGG
CGGCGGCGGCCCTATAAAAAGCGAAGCGCGCGGCGGGCGGGAGTCGCTGCGCGCTGCCTTCGCCCCGTGC
CCCGCTCCGCCGCCGCCTCGCGCCGCCCGCCCCGGCTCTGACTGACCGCGTTACTCCCACAGGTGAGCGG
GCGGGACGGCCCTTCTCCTCCGGGCTGTAATTAGCGCTTGGTTTAATGACGGCTTGTTTCTTTTCTGTGG
CTGCGTGAAAGCCTTGAGGGGCTCCGGGAGGGCCCTTTGTGCGGGGGGAGCGGCTCGGGGGGTGCGTGCG
TGTGTGTGTGCGTGGGGAGCGCCGCGTGCGGCTCCGCGCTGCCCGGCGGCTGTGAGCGCTGCGGGCGCGG
CGCGGGGCTTTGTGCGCTCCGCAGTGTGCGCGAGGGGAGCGCGGCCGGGGGCGGTGCCCCGCGGTGCGGG
GGGGGCTGCGAGGGGAACAAAGGCTGCGTGCGGGGTGTGTGCGTGGGGGGGTGAGCAGGGGGTGTGGGCG
CGTCGGTCGGGCTGCAACCCCCCCTGCACCCCCCTCCCCGAGTTGCTGAGCACGGCCCGGCTTCGGGTGC
GGGGCTCCGTACGGGGCGTGGCGCGGGGCTCGCCGTGCCGGGCGGGGGGTGGCGGCAGGTGGGGGTGCCG
GGCGGGGCGGGGCCGCCTCGGGCCGGGGAGGGCTCGGGGGAGGGGCGCGGCGGCCCCCGGAGCGCCGGCG
GCTGTCGAGGCGCGGCGAGCCGCAGCCATTGCCTTTTATGGTAATCGTGCGAGAGGGCGCAGGGACTTCC
TTTGTCCCAAATCTGTGCGGAGCCGAAATCTGGGAGGCGCCGCCGCACCCCCTCTAGCGGGCGCGGGGCG
AAGCGGTGCGGCGCCGGCAGGAAGGAAATGGGCGGGGAGGGCCTTCGTGCGTCGCCGCGCCGCCGTCCCC
TTCTCCCTCTCCAGCCTCGGGGCTGTCCGCGGGGGGACGGCTGCCTTCGGGGGGGACGGGGCAGGGCGGG
GTTCGGCTTCTGGCGTGTGACCGGCGGCTCTAGAGCCTCTGCTAACCATGTTCATGCCTTCTTCTTTTTC
CTACAGCTCCTGGGCAACGTGCTGGTTATTGTGCTGTCTCATCATTTTGGCAAAGAATTGCTCGACCACC
GGCGCGCCACCGGCACCATGAGCTCTTCTGCAAACCCTGTGAACTCAGTTCGGAGGAAATCATGTCTTGT
GAAGGAAGTGGAAAAAATGAAGAACAAGCGAGAAGAGAAGAAGGCCCAGAACTCTGAAATGAGAATGAAG
AGAGCTCAGGAGTATGACAGTAGTTTTCCAAACTGGGAATTTGCCCGAATGATTAAAGAATTTCGGGCTA
CTTTGGAATGTCATCCACTTACTATGACTGATCCTATCGAAGAGCACAGAATATGTGTCTGTGTTAGGAA
ACGCCCACTGAATAAGCAAGAATTGGCCAAGAAAGAAATTGATGTGATTTCCATTCCTAGCAAGTGTCTC
CTCTTGGTACATGAACCCAAGTTGAAAGTGGACTTAACAAAGTATCTGGAGAACCAAGCATTCTGCTTTG
ACTTTGCATTTGATGAAACAGCTTCGAATGAAGTTGTCTACAGGTTCACAGCAAGGCCACTGGTACAGAC
AATCTTTGAAGGTGGAAAAGCAACTTGTTTTGCATATGGCCAGACAGGAAGTGGCAAGACACATACTATG
GGCGGAGACCTCTCTGGGAAAGCCCAGAATGCATCCAAAGGGATCTATGCCATGGCCTCCCGGGACGTCT
TCCTCCTGAAGAATCAACCCTGCTACCGGAAGTTGGGCCTGGAAGTCTATGTGACATTCTTCGAGATCTA
CAATGGGAAGCTGTTTGACCTGCTCAACAAGAAGGCCAAGCTGCGCGTGCTGGAGGACGGCAAGCAACAG
GTGCAAGTGGTGGGGCTGCAGGAGCATCTGGTTAACTCTGCTGATGATGTCATCAAGATGATCGACATGG
GCAGCGCCTGCAGAACCTCTGGGCAGACATTTGCCAACTCCAATTCCTCCCGCTCCCACGCGTGCTTCCA
AATTATTCTTCGAGCTAAAGGGAGAATGCATGGCAAGTTCTCTTTGGTAGATCTGGCAGGGAATGAGCGA
GGCGCGGACACTTCCAGTGCTGACCGGCAGACCCGCATGGAGGGCGCAGAAATCAACAAGAGTCTCTTAG
CCCTGAAGGAGTGCATCAGGGCCCTGGGACAGAACAAGGCTCACACCCCGTTCCGTGAGAGCAAGCTGAC
ACAGGTGCTGAGGGACTCCTTCATTGGGGAGAACTCTAGGACTTGCATGATTGCCACGATCTCACCAGGC
ATAAGCTCCTGTGAATATACTTTAAACACCCTGAGATATGCAGACGGCGAAAGCTCGCCGGTCACCATGG
TGAGCAAGGGCGAGGAGGATAACATGGCCATCATCAAGGAGTTCATGCGCTTCAAGGTGCACATGGAGGG
CTCCGTGAACGGCCACGAGTTCGAGATCGAGGGCGAGGGCGAGGGCCGCCCCTACGAGGGCACCCAGACC
GCCAAGCTGAAGGTGACCAAGGGTGGCCCCCTGCCCTTCGCCTGGGACATCCTGTCCCCTCAGTTCATGT
ACGGCTCCAAGGCCTACGTGAAGCACCCCGCCGACATCCCCGACTACTTGAAGCTGTCCTTCCCCGAGGG
CTTCAAGTGGGAGCGCGTGATGAACTTCGAGGACGGCGGCGTGGTGACCGTGACCCAGGACTCCTCCCTG
CAGGACGGCGAGTTCATCTACAAGGTGAAGCTGCGCGGCACCAACTTCCCCTCCGACGGCCCCGTAATGC
AGAAGAAGACCATGGGCTGGGAGGCCTCCTCCGAGCGGATGTACCCCGAGGACGGCGCCCTGAAGGGCGA
GATCAAGCAGAGGCTGAAGCTGAAGGACGGCGGCCACTACGACGCTGAGGTCAAGACCACCTACAAGGCC
AAGAAGCCCGTGCAGCTGCCCGGCGCCTACAACGTCAACATCAAGTTGGACATCACCTCCCACAACGAGG
ACTACACCATCGTGGAACAGTACGAACGCGCCGAGGGCCGCCACTCCACCGGCGGCATGGACGAGCTGTA
TAAGGCCGGCCTGGAGTCTAGAATCAGTCTGATTGCGGCGTTAGCGGTAGATCGCGTTATCGGCATGGAA
AACGCCATGCCGTGGAACCTGCCTGCCGATCTCGCCTGGTTTAAACGCAACACCTTAAATAAACCCGTGA
TTATGGGCCGCCATACCTGGGAATCAATCGGTCGTCCGTTGCCAGGACGCAAAAATATTATCCTCAGCAG
TCAACCGGGTACGGACGATCGCGTAACGTGGGTGAAGTCGGTGGATGAAGCCATCGCGGCGTGTGGTGAC
GTACCAGAAATCATGGTGATTGGCGGCGGTCGCGTTTATGAACAGTTCTTGCCAAAAGCGCAAAAACTGT
ATCTGACGCATATCGACGCAGAAGTGGAAGGCGACACCCATTTCCCGGATTACGAGCCGGATGACTGGGA
ATCGGTATTCAGCGAATTCCACGATGCTGATGCGCAGAACTCTCACAGCTATTGCTTTGAGATTCTGGAG
CGGCGGGAACAAAAACTCATCTCAGAAGAGGATCTTTAATTAAGCGCTCGAGGCGGCCGCAATTCACTCC
TCAGGTGCAGGCTGCCTATCAGAAGGTGGTGGCTGGTGTGGCCAATGCCCTGGCTCACAAATACCACTGA
GATCTTTTTCCCTCTGCCAAAAATTATGGGGACATCATGAAGCCCCTTGAGCATCTGACTTCTGGCTAAT
AAAGGAAATTTATTTTCATTGCAATAGTGTGTTGGAATTTTTTGTGTCTCTCACTCGGAAGGACATATGG
GAGGGCAAATCATTTAAAACATCAGAATGAGTATTTGGTTTAGAGTTTGGCAACATATGCCCATATGCTG
GCTGCCATGAACAAAGGTTGGCTATAAAGAGGTCATCAGTATATGAAACAGCCCCCTGCTGTCCATTCCT
TATTCCATAGAAAAGCCTTGACTTGAGGTTAGATTTTTTTTATATTTTGTTTTGTGTTATTTTTTTCTTT
AACATCCCTAAAATTTTCCTTACATGTTTTACTAGCCAGATTTTTCCTCCTCTCCTGACTACTCCCAGTC
ATAGCTGTCCCTCTTCTCTTATGGAGATCCCTCGACCTGCACCGTCGAGCTAGCATATGGATCCATATAA
CTTCGTATAATGTATGCTATACGAAGTTATTACGATACCGTCAACTTGTTTATTGCAGCTTATAATGGTT
ACAAATAAAGCAATAGCATCACAAATTTCACAAATAAAGCATTTTTTTCACTGCATTCTAGTTGTGGTTT
GTCCAAACTCATCAATGTATCTTAGGTACCCAGCTTTTGTTCCCTTTAGTGAGGGTTAATTGCGCGCTTG
GCGTAATCATGGTCATAGCTGTTTCCTGTGTGAAATTGTTATCCGCTCACAATTCCACACAACATACGAG
CCGGAAGCATAAAGTGTAAAGCCTGGGGTGCCTAATGAGTGAGCTAACTCACATTAATTGCGTTGCGCTC
ACTGCCCGCTTTCCAGTCGGGAAACCTGTCGTGCCAGCTGCATTAATGAATCGGCCAACGCGCGGGGAGA
GGCGGTTTGCGTATTGGGCGCTCTTCCGCTTCCTCGCTCACTGACTCGCTGCGCTCGGTCGTTCGGCTGC
GGCGAGCGGTATCAGCTCACTCAAAGGCGGTAATACGGTTATCCACAGAATCAGGGGATAACGCAGGAAA
GAACATGTGAGCAAAAGGCCAGCAAAAGGCCAGGAACCGTAAAAAGGCCGCGTTGCTGGCGTTTTTCCAT
AGGCTCCGCCCCCCTGACGAGCATCACAAAAATCGACGCTCAAGTCAGAGGTGGCGAAACCCGACAGGAC
TATAAAGATACCAGGCGTTTCCCCCTGGAAGCTCCCTCGTGCGCTCTCCTGTTCCGACCCTGCCGCTTAC
CGGATACCTGTCCGCCTTTCTCCCTTCGGGAAGCGTGGCGCTTTCTCATAGCTCACGCTGTAGGTATCTC
AGTTCGGTGTAGGTCGTTCGCTCCAAGCTGGGCTGTGTGCACGAACCCCCCGTTCAGCCCGACCGCTGCG
CCTTATCCGGTAACTATCGTCTTGAGTCCAACCCGGTAAGACACGACTTATCGCCACTGGCAGCAGCCAC
TGGTAACAGGATTAGCAGAGCGAGGTATGTAGGCGGTGCTACAGAGTTCTTGAAGTGGTGGCCTAACTAC
GGCTACACTAGAAGAACAGTATTTGGTATCTGCGCTCTGCTGAAGCCAGTTACCTTCGGAAAAAGAGTTG
GTAGCTCTTGATCCGGCAAACAAACCACCGCTGGTAGCGGTGGTTTTTTTGTTTGCAAGCAGCAGATTAC
GCGCAGAAAAAAAGGATCTCAAGAAGATCCTTTGATCTTTTCTACGGGGTCTGACGCTCAGTGGAACGAA
AACTCACGTTAAGGGATTTTGGTCATGAGATTATCAAAAAGGATCTTCACCTAGATCCTTTTAAATTAAA
AATGAAGTTTTAAATCAATCTAAAGTATATATGAGTAAACTTGGTCTGACAGTTACCAATGCTTAATCAG
TGAGGCACCTATCTCAGCGATCTGTCTATTTCGTTCATCCATAGTTGCCTGACTCCCCGTCGTGTAGATA
ACTACGATACGGGAGGGCTTACCATCTGGCCCCAGTGCTGCAATGATACCGCGAGACCCACGCTCACCGG
CTCCAGATTTATCAGCAATAAACCAGCCAGCCGGAAGGGCCGAGCGCAGAAGTGGTCCTGCAACTTTATC
CGCCTCCATCCAGTCTATTAATTGTTGCCGGGAAGCTAGAGTAAGTAGTTCGCCAGTTAATAGTTTGCGC
AACGTTGTTGCCATTGCTACAGGCATCGTGGTGTCACGCTCGTCGTTTGGTATGGCTTCATTCAGCTCCG
GTTCCCAACGATCAAGGCGAGTTACATGATCCCCCATGTTGTGCAAAAAAGCGGTTAGCTCCTTCGGTCC
TCCGATCGTTGTCAGAAGTAAGTTGGCCGCAGTGTTATCACTCATGGTTATGGCAGCACTGCATAATTCT
CTTACTGTCATGCCATCCGTAAGATGCTTTTCTGTGACTGGTGAGTACTCAACCAAGTCATTCTGAGAAT
AGTGTATGCGGCGACCGAGTTGCTCTTGCCCGGCGTCAATACGGGATAATACCGCGCCACATAGCAGAAC
TTTAAAAGTGCTCATCATTGGAAAACGTTCTTCGGGGCGAAAACTCTCAAGGATCTTACCGCTGTTGAGA
TCCAGTTCGATGTAACCCACTCGTGCACCCAACTGATCTTCAGCATCTTTTACTTTCACCAGCGTTTCTG
GGTGAGCAAAAACAGGAAGGCAAAATGCCGCAAAAAAGGGAATAAGGGCGACACGGAAATGTTGAATACT
CATACTCTTCCTTTTTCAATATTATTGAAGCATTTATCAGGGTTATTGTCTCATGAGCGGATACATATTT
GAATGTATTTAGAAAAATAAACAAATAGGGGTTCCGCGCACATTTCCCCGAAAAGTGCC
Features (pLannotate 1.2.2; 24 found; start..end, strand, type, name):
     52..100     +  polyA_signal   HSV TK poly(A) signal: herpes simplex virus thymidine kinase polyadenylation signal (Cole and Stacy, 1985)
    191..207     -  polyA_signal   bGH poly(A) signal (fragment): bovine growth hormone polyadenylation signal
    312..345     -  protein_bind   lox2272: Cre-mediated recombination occurs in the 8-bp core sequence (GGATACTT). lox2272 sites are compatible with each other, but incompatible with loxP or loxN sites (Lee and Saito, 1988). Cre recombinase
    350..949     +  CDS            PuroR: puromycin N-acetyltransferase; pac from Streptomyces alboniger; confers resistance to puromycin
    999..1064    +  CDS            dmpM (fragment): DMPM_STRAD - Protein inferred from homology: Swiss-Prot protein existence level 3. From Streptomyces alboniger.
   1091..1202    +  polyA_signal   bGH poly(A) signal: bovine growth hormone polyadenylation signal
   1347..1650    +  enhancer       CMV enhancer: human cytomegalovirus immediate early enhancer
   1652..1929    +  promoter       chicken β-actin promoter: No description available
   1930..2946    +  intron         chimeric intron: chimera between introns from chicken β-actin and rabbit β-globin
   3013..4353    +  CDS            Kif2c (fragment): KIF2C_MOUSE - Experimental evidence at protein level: Swiss-Prot protein existence level 1. In complex with KIF18B, constitutes the major microtubule plus-end depolymerizing activity in mitotic cells (PubMed:14980225). Regulates the turnover of microtubules at the kinetochore and functions in chromosome segregation during mitosis. Plays a role in chromosome congression and is required for the lateral to end-on conversion of the chromosome-microtubule attachment (By similarity). From Mus musculus (Mouse).
   4267..4974    +  CDS            mCherry: mCherry is a basic (constitutively fluorescent) red fluorescent protein published in 2004, derived from Discosoma sp.. It is reported to be a very rapidly-maturing monomer with low acid sensitivity.
   4993..5466    +  CDS            ecDHFR: E. coli dihydrofolate reductase; folA
   5520..5597    +  CDS            HBB (fragment): HBB_PONPY - Experimental evidence at transcript level: Swiss-Prot protein existence level 2. Involved in oxygen transport from the lung to the various peripheral tissues. From Pongo pygmaeus (Bornean orangutan).
   5668..5723    +  polyA_signal   β-globin poly(A) signal: rabbit β-globin polyadenylation signal (Gil and Proudfoot, 1987)
   6087..6120    -  protein_bind   loxP: Cre-mediated recombination occurs in the 8-bp core sequence (GCATACAT). Cre recombinase
   6133..6254    +  polyA_signal   SV40 poly(A) signal: SV40 polyadenylation signal
   6273..6291    -  promoter       T3 promoter: promoter for bacteriophage T3 RNA polymerase
   6336..6352    -  protein_bind   lac operator: The lac repressor binds to the lac operator to inhibit transcription in E. coli. This inhibition can be relieved by adding lactose or isopropyl-β-D-thiogalactopyranoside (IPTG). lac repressor encoded by lacI
   6360..6390    -  promoter       lac promoter: promoter for the E. coli lac operon
   6405..6426    -  protein_bind   CAP binding site: CAP binding activates transcription in the presence of cAMP. E. coli catabolite activator protein
   6439..6531    -  CDS            lacI (fragment): lac repressor; lacI; The lac repressor binds to the lac operator to inhibit transcription in E. coli. This inhibition can be relieved by adding lactose or isopropyl-β-D-thiogalactopyranoside (IPTG).
   6714..7302    -  rep_origin     ori: high-copy-number ColE1/pMB1/pBR322/pUC origin of replication
   7473..8333    -  CDS            AmpR: β-lactamase; bla; confers resistance to ampicillin, carbenicillin, and related antibiotics
   8334..8438    -  promoter       AmpR promoter: bla
