[The description below was written by a language model from this plasmid's Addgene catalogue record and pLannotate feature annotations shown in this document.]
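Description:
CAG.MCAK-mCherry-eDHFR is a mammalian expression plasmid built on the pEM791 backbone. It encodes a fragment of the human kinesin-13 microtubule depolymerase MCAK (KIF2C), residues 179–583, fused to the red fluorescent protein mCherry and then to E. coli dihydrofolate reductase (eDHFR). The automated annotation matched the MCAK segment to the mouse Kif2c homologue, but the catalogue entry lists the insert as human. Expression is driven by a CAG-type promoter, annotated as the CMV enhancer, chicken β-actin promoter and chimeric β-actin/β-globin intron. The transcript ends at a rabbit β-globin polyadenylation signal. In bacteria the plasmid is maintained by a high-copy ColE1/pUC-type origin and selected with ampicillin through β-lactamase.

Upstream of the expression unit sits a puromycin N-acetyltransferase gene with a bGH polyadenylation signal, and no promoter is annotated directly in front of it. A lox2272 site lies immediately before this marker and a loxP site lies downstream of the fusion cassette. These heterospecific sites therefore bracket both the marker and the transgene. This layout is consistent with Cre-mediated cassette exchange into a matching genomic acceptor locus, where puromycin resistance would report correct integration, although the record itself does not say so.

The eDHFR domain binds trimethoprim (TMP). A TMP-Halo ligand dimerizer can thus bring the fusion to a Halo-tagged anchor protein supplied separately. According to the record, this recruitment of the MCAK fragment is used for targeted microtubule depolymerization, while mCherry allows its localisation to be followed by fluorescence. The associated study concerns kinetochore–microtubule attachment and Aurora B kinase.
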