Addgene plasmid #176204: CAG.MCAK-mCherry-eDHFR
Purpose: MCAK (179-583) recruitment responsible for targeted microtubule depolymerization using TMP-Halo dimerization system
Depositing lab: Michael Lampson. Depositing organization: University of Pennsylvania. Publication: Tension promotes kinetochore-microtubule release by Aurora B kinase. Chen GY, Renda F, Zhang H, Gokden A, Wu DZ, Chenoweth DM, Khodjakov A, Lampson MA. J Cell Biol. 2021 Jun 7;220(6). pii: 212027. doi: 10.1083/jcb.202007030. PubMed 33904910.
Backbone
  Vector backbone: pEM791
  Vector type: Mammalian Expression
  Selectable markers: Puromycin
Growth in bacteria
  Bacterial resistance: Ampicillin, 100 μg/mL
  Growth temperature: 37°C
  Growth strain: DH5alpha
  Copy number: High Copy
Gene/Insert
  Gene/Insert name: MCAK-mCherry-eDHFR (alt name: MCAK(179-583))
  Species: H. sapiens (human)
Terms and licenses: Academic/Nonprofit Terms; Industry Terms: Not Available to Industry
How to cite: CAG.MCAK-mCherry-eDHFR was a gift from Michael Lampson (Addgene plasmid # 176204 ; http://n2t.net/addgene:176204 ; RRID:Addgene_176204)
